>Addgene plasmid #88327 | pDONR223-ZNF322 | depositor partial sequence | sequence record 171931 | insert
ATGTACACTTCAGAAGAGAAATGTAATCAGAGAACTCAAAAAAGGAAAATATATAATGTATGCCCTCGGA
AGGGTAAAAAGATTTTTATTCATATGCATGAGATTATTCAGATAGATGGTCATATATACCAGTGCCTTGA
ATGCAAGCAAAACTTCTGTGAAAACTTAGCTCTTATTATGTGTGAGAGAACCCATACTGGGGAGAAACCT
TATAAATGTGATATGTGTGAGAAAACCTTTGTCCAAAGCTCAGATCTTACTTCACACCAGAGGATCCACA
ATTACGAGAAACCTTATAAATGTAGCAAATGTGAGAAGAGCTTTTGGCATCACTTAGCGCTTTCAGGACA
TCAGAGAACACATGCAGGTAAAAAATTCTATACATGTGACATTTGTGGCAAGAATTTTGGTCAGAGTTCT
GATCTGCTTGTCCACCAGCGAAGCCATACTGGCGAGAAACCATATCTATGTAGTGAGTGTGACAAATGCT
TCAGTAGAAGTACAAACCTCATAAGGCATCGAAGAACTCACACAGGTGAGAAACCATTTAAGTGTCTCGA
GTGTGAAAAAGCTTTTAGTGGGAAATCAGATCTTATTAGCCACCAGAGAACTCACACTGGGGAAAGGCCC
TACAAATGTAATAAGTGTGAGAAAAGTTACCGACACCGTTCAGCCTTCATTGTACATAAAAGAGTTCATA
CTGGGGAGAAGCCCTATAAGTGTGGTGCCTGTGAAAAATGCTTTGGCCAGAAATCAGACCTTATCGTGCA
CCAGAGAGTCCACACAGGTGAGAAGCCGTATAAATGCCTGGAATGTATGAGAAGTTTTACTCGGAGTGCC
AACCTAATTAGGCACCAGGCAACTCACACTCACACTTTTAAATGCCTTGAATATGAAAAAAGCTTTAACT
GTAGCTCAGATCTTATTGTACATCAGAGAATTCACATGGAAGAGAAACCACATCAGTGGTCTGCGTGTGA
GAGTGGCTTCCTCCTAGGAATGGACTTTGTTGCCCAACAGAAAATGAGAACTCAAACAGAGGAGCTACAC
TATAAATACACTGTATGTGATAAAAGCTTCCACCAGAGTTCAGCCCTTCTTCAACATCAGACAGTACACA
TTGGTGAAAAACCGTTTGTCTGTAATGTGAGTGAAAAAGGTCTTGAGCTTAGCCCTCCCCATGCGTCAGA
AGCCTCACAGATGTCTTGA
