[The description below was written by a language model from this plasmid's Addgene catalogue record.]
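Description:
pDONR223-ZNF322 is a Gateway donor-format (entry-type) clone built on the Invitrogen pDONR223 backbone, listed at about 3 kb without insert. It carries the open reading frame of the human zinc finger transcription factor ZNF322 (Entrez gene ZNF322A, also known by aliases such as ZNF388 and ZNF489). It is a bacterial propagation plasmid, maintained at high copy in E. coli and selected with spectinomycin. The record includes no feature table, so the origin of replication and the exact recombination sites flanking the insert are not stated. In general, an ORF placed in a pDONR vector by Gateway cloning sits between attL-type sites that allow it to be transferred by recombination into attR-containing destination vectors. M13 forward and reverse primer sites flank the insert for sequence verification.

The insert is recorded as 1209 bp, and the last nucleotide of its stop codon has been removed. This disrupts the native terminator so that the coding sequence can read through into a C-terminal tag or fusion partner supplied by a destination vector. No promoter, tag or reporter is listed, consistent with a donor vector's role as a shuttle and archive for the ORF rather than an expression plasmid. Expression depends on the destination vector chosen.

The plasmid belongs to the Human TFome Collection, a library of human transcription factors assembled for cell fate engineering, and the depositor notes that it comes from the ORFeome-derived subset of that collection. Its typical use is as a source clone for moving ZNF322 into expression vectors for overexpression or screening studies.
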