Addgene plasmid #88327: pDONR223-ZNF322
Purpose: Donor Vector containing ZNF322 transcription factor, part of the Human TFome Collection
Depositing lab: Marc Vidal. Depositing organization: Dana-Farber Cancer Institute. Publication: A comprehensive library of human transcription factors for cell fate engineering. Ng AHM, Khoshakhlagh P, Rojo Arias JE, Pasquini G, Wang K, Swiersy A, Shipman SL, Appleton E, Kiaee K, Kohman RE, Vernet A, Dysart M, Leeper K, Saylor W, Huang JY, Graveline A, Taipale J, Hill DE, Vidal M, Melero-Martin JM, Busskamp V, Church GM. Nat Biotechnol. 2021 Apr;39(4):510-519. doi: 10.1038/s41587-020-0742-6. Epub 2020 Nov 30. PubMed 33257861.
Backbone
  Vector backbone: pDONR223
  Backbone manufacturer: Invitrogen
  Backbone size w/o insert (bp): 3000
  Vector type: Gateway Donor Vector
Growth in bacteria
  Bacterial resistance: Spectinomycin, 50 μg/mL
  Growth temperature: 37°C
  Growth strain: DH5alpha
  Copy number: High Copy
Gene/Insert
  Gene/Insert name: ZNF322
  Species: H. sapiens (human)
  Insert size (bp): 1209
  Mutation: Last nucleotide of stop codon removed to allow for Gateway C-terminal fusions
  Entrez Gene: ZNF322A (a.k.a. HCG12, ZNF322, ZNF388, ZNF489, FLJ23393, bA457M11.2, bA457M11.3)
  Cloning method: Gateway Cloning
  Sequencing primers: 5′ M13F(-21); 3′ M13R
Terms and licenses: Academic/Nonprofit Terms; Industry Terms: Not Available to Industry
Depositor comments: Represents the ORFeome subset of the TFome
How to cite: pDONR223-ZNF322 was a gift from Marc Vidal (Addgene plasmid # 88327 ; http://n2t.net/addgene:88327 ; RRID:Addgene_88327)
